Addgene plasmid #126540: Integrase triple controller
Purpose: Pben-int5; Ptet-bxb1; Pbad-tp901: colE1 Chlo+
Depositing lab: Jerome Bonnet. Depositing organization: CNRS UMR 5048, INSERM U1054, Centre de Biochimie Structurale. Publication: Rational programming of history-dependent logic in cellular populations. Zuniga A, Guiziou S, Mayonove P, Meriem ZB, Camacho M, Moreau V, Ciandrini L, Hersen P, Bonnet J. Nat Commun. 2020 Sep 21;11(1):4758. doi: 10.1038/s41467-020-18455-z. PubMed 32958811.
Backbone
  Vector backbone: J64100
  Vector type: Bacterial Expression
Growth in bacteria
  Bacterial resistance: Chloramphenicol, 25 μg/mL
  Growth temperature: 37°C
  Growth strain: DH5alpha
  Copy number: Low Copy
Gene/Insert
  Gene/Insert name: BenR_pBEN-int5_pTet-bxb1_AraC_pBAD-tp901-1
  Insert size (bp): 7771
Terms and licenses: Academic/Nonprofit Terms; Industry Terms: Not Available to Industry
Depositor comments: Please note there is a single mutation in arabinose V113A, and a single mutation in BxbI integrase E117G. Depositor confirms these do not affect plasmid function.
How to cite: Integrase triple controller was a gift from Jerome Bonnet (Addgene plasmid # 126540 ; http://n2t.net/addgene:126540 ; RRID:Addgene_126540)
