[The description below was written by a language model from this plasmid's Addgene catalogue record and pLannotate feature annotations shown in this document.]
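Description:
Integrase triple controller is a bacterial expression plasmid built on the J64100 backbone for use in E. coli, carrying three independently inducible serine integrase genes on one molecule. It replicates from a ColE1-type origin and is selected with chloramphenicol through a cat promoter-driven CmR gene followed by the lambda t0 terminator. The catalogue lists it as low copy, although the automated annotation labels the origin with its generic high-copy ColE1/pUC description. BioBrick prefix and suffix sequences flank the roughly 7.8 kb insert, within a sequenced record of about 9.9 kb.

The insert comprises three control modules. In the first, the BenR regulator controls the pBEN promoter driving integrase Int5. The annotation tool labels a reverse-strand CDS as the related XylS family protein, which most likely corresponds to BenR, and it appears to be expressed from a J23119 constitutive promoter fragment. In the second, a pTet promoter, seen as a tet operator in the feature table, drives Bxb1 integrase. No tetR gene is annotated on the plasmid, so repression presumably depends on TetR supplied elsewhere. In the third, divergently transcribed araC and the araBAD promoter place TP901-1 integrase under arabinose control. The integrase coding regions are not annotated, but ssrA degradation tags (an LVA fragment and a wild-type LAA variant) lie at the ends of two of the unannotated regions, presumably to limit leaky integrase accumulation. T7Te and his operon terminators insulate the units. The depositor notes single substitutions in AraC (V113A) and Bxb1 (E117G) that reportedly do not affect function.

The plasmid lets three chemical inputs each trigger a distinct recombinase, and was used to build history-dependent recombinase logic in cell populations.
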