Features (pLannotate 1.2.2; 17 found; start..end, strand, type, name):
    101..1051    -  CDS            xylS3: XYLS3_PSEPU - Protein predicted: Swiss-Prot protein existence level 4. Regulatory protein of the TOL plasmid xyl operons. XylS activates the xylXYZLTEGFJQKIH operon required for the degradation of toluene, m-xylene and p-xylene. From Pseudomonas putida (Arthrobacter siderocapsulatus).
   1069..1097    -  promoter       J23119 promoter (fragment): bacterial promoter (Registry of Standard Biological Parts BBa J23119)
   3077..3097    +  CDS            ssrA tag (LVA) (fragment): C-terminal peptide that mediates degradation in bacteria through the ClpXP and ClpAP proteases (McGinness et al., 2006) mutant LVA variant that confers accelerated degradation under some conditions (Andersen et al., 1998)
   3248..3266    +  protein_bind   tet operator: tetO; bacterial operator O2 for the tetR and tetA genes tetracycline repressor TetR
   3272..3291    +  promoter       H1-2O2 promoter (fragment): doxycycline-inducible variant of the human H1 RNA promoter (Henriksen et al., 2007)
   4864..4891    +  terminator     T7Te terminator: phage T7 early transcription terminator
   4974..5852    -  CDS            araC: L-arabinose regulatory protein; araC
   5879..6163    +  promoter       araBAD promoter: araBAD; promoter of the L-arabinose operon of E. coli; the araC regulatory gene is transcribed in the opposite direction (Guzman et al., 1995)
   7702..7734    +  CDS            ssrA tag: C-terminal peptide that mediates degradation in bacteria through the ClpXP and ClpAP proteases (McGinness et al., 2006) wild-type LAA variant
   7738..7758    +  misc_feature   BioBrick suffix: universal suffix for all parts
   7759..7816    +  terminator     his operon terminator: This putative transcriptin terminator from the E. coli his operon has a 2-bp deletion introduced during synthesis. Its efficiency has not been determined.
   8067..8654    -  rep_origin     ori: high-copy-number ColE1/pMB1/pBR322/pUC origin of replication
   8742..8836    -  terminator     lambda t0 terminator: transcription terminator from phage lambda
   8857..9516    -  CDS            CmR: chloramphenicol acetyltransferase; cat; confers resistance to chloramphenicol
   9517..9619    -  promoter       cat promoter: promoter of the E. coli cat gene encoding chloramphenicol acetyltransferase
   9796..9840    -  terminator     bacterial terminator: putative bacterial transcription terminator
   9843..7       +  misc_feature   BioBrick prefix (across the origin): BioBrick prefix for parts that do not start with "ATG"
>Addgene plasmid #126540 | Integrase triple controller | addgene full sequence | sequence record 246138 | Addgene NGS Result
TCTAGAGTATTCGGAGTAAAACGAGTTGTAATCCCTCTGGTTGAAACGGGAGACCAGAAACAAAAAAACA
CCCCGAAGGGTGTTCAATAATTGGTTAAGCACGACGTTTGAAGGTCTGAGACGGCAGTTCACCGAACTGC
TGACGGTAGATTTCAGAGAAACGACCCAGGTGCAGGAAACCGTAGTCCAGAGCCAGTTCGGTAACAGAAC
GAACACCGCAGGTCGGGTCAGACAGGCAAGCGTGAACACGTTCCAGTTTACGCTGACGAACGTAGTGTTT
CGGGGTGATACCCAGGTGCTGGTCGAACAGAGCGTACAGAGAACGCAGAGACATGCAAGCCTGTTCAGCC
AGAACTTCAGCAGACAGTTCCAGTTTCAGGTTACGTTCGATGTAGTCCAGGATACGTTCCAGACCAGCCT
GCGGAGCAGACAGAGATTCACGACGGATGTTGGTAGACATCAGGGTCAGCAGTTTAGAAGCAACGATCTG
AGAGTAGTGACCCTGAACACGCGGCAGAGAGTCAGAAACTTCAGCTTCGTGGCAAACCATAGCCAGCAGG
TTAACGAAACCGTCCAGTTCGTCCAGACGGTAGTGGTTACGCAGGAAACGAACACCACCGTCCGGACGCT
GCCAACGCTGTTCGTCGCAGATAGAGTCCAGCAGACGGGTCGGAACTTTCAGGATGAATTTTTCGCAGTC
TTCAGAGTAGGTCAGGTCAACCGGGTCGTCCGGGTTGATCAGCAGCAGTTCACCCGGAACCAGGTGCTGT
TCACGTTTGTGACCACGCCACAGGCAGTTACCGTTCAGCAGAACCTGCAGGTGGTAGATGGTTTCCAGAG
CCGGAGAGGTAACACGAACAGAACCACCGTAAGAGATACGGCACAGGTCCAGTTCAGCGAATTTACGGTG
AGACAGAGAAGCCTGCGGGTGGGTGGTACGAGACAGACCGATGCAGTGCTGACCAACGTGCTGGTTAACG
TAGTCAGAAACAGCGTACGGGTCAGCGTGGTGGAAAACAGAAGAACGTTCAGACAGCAGACGAGATTCCA
TCTAGTAGTCCTGTGTGAGCTAGCACTATACCTAGGACTGAGCTAGCCGTAAATCTTCTACGATAAATAC
TTACTGCGTGACGAGGGAAATCTTTTTGTTATCAATAAAAAAGGCCCCCCGTTAGGGAGGCCTTATTGTT
CGTCGTTGAGTAAGATAAACCACCCTTCTGTAGTAGACCGTATTGATACTGTTACTTACCGATTATTGTG
AAGAACCAGACCGTACTGTTCGAAGCATTGCCATTTTCTGAAGTTACCGAAAAAGTACCGAACATCCGTA
AATCTGGATAACGTTCTGCACAATCCGGATAGCCCCCCGCCAGCCGTCTCCCTAACCTGACCAGAAGCTT
TCACACAGGACTACTAGATGCCTGGTATGACCACCGAAACCGGTCCGGATCCGGCAGGTCTGATTGACCT
GTTTTGTCGTAAAAGCAAAGCAGTTAAAAGCCGTGCAAATGGTGCAGGTCAGCGTCGTAAACAAGAAATT
AGCATTGCAGCACAAGAAACCCTGGGTCGTAAAGTTGCAGCACTGCTGGGTATGCAGGTTCGTCATGTTT
GGAAAGAAGTTGGTAGCGCAAGCCGTTTTCGTAAAGGTAAAGCACGTGATGATCAGAGCAAAGCACTGAA
AGCCCTGGAAAGCGGTGAAGTTGGTGCACTGTGGTGTTATCGTCTGGATCGTTGGGATCGTGGTGGTGCC
GGTGCAATTCTGAAAATTATCGAACCGGAAGATGGTATGCCTCGTCGTCTGCTGTTTGGTTGGGATGAAG
ATACCGGTCGTCCGGTTCTGGATAGCACCAATAAACGTGATCGCGGTGAACTGATTCGTCGTGCAGAAGA
AGCACGCGAAGAAGCAGAAAAACTGAGCGAACGTGTTCGTGATACCAAAGCACATCAGCGTGAAAATGGT
GAATGGGTTAATGCCCGTGCACCGTATGGTCTGCGTGTTGTTCTGGTTACCGTTAGTGATGAAGAGGGTG
ATGAATATGATGAACGTAAACTGGCAGCAGATGATGAAGATGCGGGTGGTCCTGATGGTCTGACCAAAGC
AGAAGCAGCCCGTCTGGTTTTTACCCTGCCGGTTACCGATCGTCTGAGCTATGCAGGCACCGCACATGCA
ATGAATACCCGTGAAATTCCGAGCCCGACCGGTGGTCCGTGGATTGCAGTTACCGTGCGTGATATGATTC
AGAATCCGGCATATGCGGGTTGGCAGACCACAGGTCGTCAGGATGGTAAACAGCGTCGTCTGACCTTTTA
TAACGGTGAAGGTAAACGTGTTAGCGTTATGCATGGTCCTCCGCTGGTGACCGATGAAGAACAAGAAGCC
GCAAAAGCAGCCGTTAAAGGTGAAGATGGTGTTGGTGTTCCGCTGGATGGTAGCGATCATGATACCCGTC
GCAAACATCTGCTGAGCGGTCGTATGCGTTGTCCGGGTTGTGGTGGTAGCTGTAGCTATAGCGGTAATGG
TTATCGTTGTTGGCGTAGCAGTGTGAAAGGTGGTTGTCCGGCACCGACCTATGTTGCACGTAAAAGCGTT
GAAGAATATGTTGCATTTCGTTGGGCAGCAAAATTAGCAGCAAGCGAACCGGATGATCCGTTTGTTATTG
CAGTTGCAGATCGCTGGGCAGCACTGACCCATCCGCAGGCAAGCGAAGATGAAAAGTATGCAAAAGCCGC
AGTTCGTGAAGCCGAAAAAAATCTGGGTCGCCTGCTGCGTGATCGTCAGAATGGTGTTTATGATGGTCCG
GCAGAACAGTTTTTTGCCCCTGCATATCAAGAAGCACTGAGCACCTTGCAGGCAGCCAAAGATGCAGTTA
GCGAAAGCAGCGCAAGCGCAGCAGTTGATGTTAGCTGGATTGTTGATAGCAGCGATTATGAAGAACTGTG
GCTGCGTGCAACCCCGACCATGCGTAATGCAATTATTGATACCTGCATCGATGAAATTTGGGTTGCAAAA
GGCCAGCGTGGTCGTCCGTTTGATGGTGATGAACGCGTTAAAATCAAATGGGCAGCCCGTACCGCAGCAA
ACGACGAAAACTACGCTGCATCAGTTTAATAAACTAGTAACGATTACGGATTGCTCTACTGTGACTGAAG
TTTACAACCCAATTATTGAAGGCCGCTAACGCGGCCTTTTTTTGTTTCTGGTCTCCCTGAGGCACAGAGA
TTTACTTTATTCACGACTTCAGATACGTCCCTATCAGTGATAGAGATTGACATCCCTATCAGTGATAGAG
ATACTGAGCACAAGCTTGCGGCTTTCACACATAGGAGCTAGCGTGAGAGCCCTGGTAGTCATCCGCCTGT
CCCGCGTCACCGATGCTACGACTTCACCGGAGCGTCAGCTGGAGTCTTGCCAGCAGCTCTGCGCCCAGCG
CGGCTGGGACGTCGTCGGGGTAGCGGAGGATCTGGACGTCTCCGGGGCGGTCGATCCGTTCGACCGGAAG
CGCAGACCGAACCTGGCCCGGTGGCTAGCGTTCGAGGAGCAACCGTTTGACGTGATCGTGGCGTACCGGG
TAGATCGGTTGACCCGATCGATCCGGCATCTTCAGCAGCTGGTCCACTGGGCCGAGGACCACAAGAAGCT
GGTCGTCTCCGCGACCGAAGCGCACTTCGATACGACGACGCCGTTTGCGGCGGTCGTCATCGCGCTTATG
GGAACGGTGGCGCAGATGGAATTAGAAGCGATCAAAGAGCGGAACCGTTCGGCTGCGCATTTCAATATCC
GCGCCGGGAAATACCGAGGATCCCTGCCGCCGTGGGGATACCTGCCTACGCGCGTGGACGGGGAGTGGCG
GCTGGTGCCGGACCCTGTGCAGCGAGAGCGCATCCTCGAGGTGTATCACCGCGTCGTCGACAACCACGAG
CCGCTGCATCTGGTGGCCCACGACCTGAACCGGCGTGGTGTCCTGTCGCCGAAGGACTACTTCGCGCAGC
TGCAAGGCCGCGAGCCGCAGGGCCGGGAGTGGTCGGCTACCGCGCTGAAGCGATCGATGATCTCCGGGGC
GATGCTCGGGTACGCGACTCTGAACGGTAAGACCGTCCGAGACGACGACGGAGCCCCGCTGGTGCGGGCT
GAGCCGATCCTGACCCGTGAGCAGCTGGAGGCGCTGCGCGCCGAGCTCGTGAAGACCTCCCGGGCGAAGC
CCGCGGTGTCTACCCCGTCGCTGCTGCTGCGGGTGTTGTTCTGCGCGGTGTGCGGGGAGCCCGCGTACAA
GTTCGCCGGGGGAGGACGTAAGCACCCGCGCTACCGCTGCCGCTCGATGGGGTTCCCGAAGCACTGCGGG
AACGGCACGGTGGCGATGGCCGAGTGGGACGCGTTCTGCGAGGAGCAGGTACTGGATCTGCTCGGGGACG
CGGAGCGTCTGGAGAAAGTCTGGGTAGCGGGCTCGGACTCCGCGGTCGAACTCGCGGAGGTGAACGCGGA
GCTGGTGGACCTGACGTCGCTGATCGGCTCCCCGGCCTACCGGGCGGGCTCTCCGCAGCGAGAAGCACTG
GATGCCCGTATTGCGGCGCTGGCCGCGCGGCAAGAGGAGCTGGAGGGCCTGGAGGCTCGCCCGTCTGGCT
GGGAGTGGCGCGAGACCGGGCAGCGGTTCGGGGACTGGTGGCGGGAGCAGGACACCGCGGCAAAGAACAC
CTGGCTTCGGTCGATGAACGTTCGGCTGACGTTCGACGTCCGCGGCGGGCTGACTCGCACGATCGACTTC
GGGGATCTTCAGGAGTACGAGCAGCATCTCAGGCTCGGCAGCGTGGTCGAACGGCTACACACCGGGATGT
CGTAATAATACTAGATGCATTAATAATCACACTGGCTCACCTTCGGGTGGGCCTTTCTGCGTTTATATAC
TAGAGAGAGAATATAAAAAGCCAGATTATTAATCCGGCTTTTTTATTATTTCCTGCAGGGCGGCCGCCAT
ATGTTATGACAACTTGACGGCTACATCATTCACTTTTTCTTCACAACCGGCACGGAACTCGCTCGGGCTG
GCCCCGGTGCATTTTTTAAATACCCGCGAGAAATAGAGTTGATCGTCAAAACCAACATTGCGACCGACGG
TGGCGATAGGCATCCGGGTGGTGCTCAAAAGCAGCTTCGCCTGGCTGATACGTTGGTCCTCGCGCCAGCT
TAAGACGCTAATCCCTAACTGCTGGCGGAAAAGATGTGACAGACGCGACGGCGACAAGCAAACATGCTGT
GCGACGCTGGCGATATCAAAATTGCTGTCTGCCAGGTGATCGCTGATGTACTGACAAGCCTCGCGTACCC
GATTATCCATCGGTGGATGGAGCGACTCGTTAATCGCTTCCATGCGCCGCAGTAACAATTGCTCAAGCAG
ATTTATCGCCAGCAGCTCCGAATAGCGCCCTTCCCCTTGCCCGGCGTTAATGATTTGCCCAAACAGGTCG
CTGAAATGCGGCTGGTGCGCTTCATCCGGGCGAAAGAACCCCGTATTGGCAAATATTGACGGCCAGTTAA
GCCATTCATGCCAGTAGGCGCGCGGACGAAAGTAAGCCCACTGGTGATACCATTCGCGAGCCTCCGGATG
ACGACCGTAGTGATGAATCTCTCCTGGCGGGAACAGCAAAATATCACCCGGTCGGCAAACAAATTCTCGT
CCCTGATTTTTCACCACCCCCTGACCGCGAATGGTGAGATTGAGAATATAACCTTTCATTCCCAGCGGTC
GGTCGATAAAAAAATCGAGATAACCGTTGGCCTCAATCGGCGTTAAACCCGCCACCAGATGGGCATTAAA
CGAGTATCCCGGCAGCAGGGGATCATTTTGCGCTTCAGCCATACTTTTCATACTCCCGCCATTCAGAGAA
GAAACCAATTGTCCATATTGCATCAGACATTGCCGTCACTGCGTCTTTTACTGGCTCTTCTCGCTAACCA
AACCGGTAACCCCGCTTATTAAAAGCATTCTGTAACAAAGCGGGACCAAAGCCATGACAAAAACGCGTAA
CAAAAGTGTCTATAATCACGGCAGAAAAGTCCACATTGATTATTTGCACGGCGTCACTCTTTGCTATGCC
ATAGCATTTTTATCCATAAGATTAGCGGATCCTACCTGACGCTTTTTATCGCAACTCTCTACTGTTTCTC
CATACCGTTTTTTTGGGCTAGCTACTAGAGTCACACAGGAAACCTACTAGATGAAACATCATCACCATCA
CCACCAGGCCGGCACTAAGAAAGTAGCAATCTATACACGAGTATCCACTACTAACCAAGCAGAGGAAGGC
TTCTCAATTGATGAGCAAATTGACCGTTTAACAAAATATGCTGAAGCAATGGGGTGGCAAGTATCTGATA
CTTATACTGATGCTGGTTTTTCAGGGGCCAAACTTGAACGCCCAGCAATGCAAAGATTAATCAACGATAT
CGAGAATAAAGCTTTTGATACAGTTCTTGTATATAAGCTAGACCGCCTTTCACGTAGTGTAAGAGATACT
CTTTATCTTGTTAAGGATGTGTTCACAAAAAATAAAATAGACTTTATCTCGCTTAATGAAAGTATTGATA
CTTCTTCTGCTATGGGTAGCTTGTTTCTCACTATTCTTTCTGCAATTAATGAGTTTGAAAGAGAGAATAT
AAAAGAACGCATGACTATGGGTAAACTAGGGCGAGCGAAATCTGGTAAGTCTATGATGTGGACTAAGACA
GCTTTTGGGTATTACCACAACAGAAAGACAGGTATATTAGAAATTGTTCCTTTACAAGCTACAATAGTTG
AACAAATATTCACTGATTATTTATCAGGAATATCACTTACAAAATTAAGAGATAAACTCAATGAATCTGG
ACACATCGGTAAAGATATACCGTGGTCTTATCGTACCCTAAGACAAACACTTGATAATCCAGTTTACTGT
GGTTATATCAAATTTAAGGACAGCCTATTTGAAGGTATGCACAAACCAATTATCCCTTATGAGACTTATT
TAAAAGTTCAAAAAGAGCTAGAAGAAAGACAACAGCAGACTTATGAAAGAAATAACAACCCTAGACCTTT
CCAAGCTAAATATATGCTGTCAGGGATGGCAAGGTGCGGTTACTGTGGAGCACCTTTAAAAATTGTTCTT
GGCCACAAAAGAAAAGATGGAAGCCGCACTATGAAATATCACTGTGCAAATAGATTTCCTCGAAAAACAA
AAGGAATTACAGTATATAATGACAATAAAAAGTGTGATTCAGGAACTTATGATTTAAGTAATTTAGAAAA
TACTGTTATTGACAACCTGATTGGATTTCAAGAAAATAATGACTCCTTATTGAAAATTATCAATGGCAAC
AACCAACCTATTCTTGATACTTCGTCATTTAAAAAGCAAATTTCACAGATCGATAAAAAAATACAAAAGA
ACTCTGATTTGTACCTAAATGATTTTATCACTATGGATGAGTTGAAAGATCGTACTGATTCCCTTCAGGC
TGAGAAAAAGCTGCTTAAAGCTAAGATTAGCGAAAATAAATTTAATGACTCTACTGATGTTTTTGAGTTA
GTTAAAACTCAGTTGGGCTCAATTCCGATTAATGAACTATCATATGATAATAAAAAGAAAATCGTCAACA
ACCTTGTATCAAAGGTTGATGTTACTGCTGATAATGTAGATATCATATTTAAATTCCAACTCGCTACCGG
TGCTGCTAAGGACGAAAACTACGCTCTGGCTGCTTAATACTAGTAGCGGCCGCTGCAGTCCGGCAAAAAA
GGGCAAGGTGTCACCACCCTGCCCTTTTTCTTTAAAACCGAAAAGATTACTTCGCGTTATGCAGGCTTCC
TCGCTCACTGACTCGCTGCGCTCGGTCGTTCGGCTGCGGCGAGCGGTATCAGCTCACTCAAAGGCGGTAA
TCCTAGCTAGGGCGTTCGGCTGCGGCGAGCGGTATCAGCTCACTCAAAGGCGGTAATACGGTTATCCACA
GAATCAGGGGATAACGCAGGAAAGAACATGTGAGCAAAAGGCCAGCAAAAGGCCAGGAACCGTAAAAAGG
CCGCGTTGCTGGCGTTTTTCCATAGGCTCCGCCCCCCTGACGAGCATCACAAAAATCGACGCTCAAGTCA
GAGGTGGCGAAACCCGACAGGACTATAAAGATACCAGGCGTTTCCCCCTGGAAGCTCCCTCGTGCGCTCT
CCTGTTCCGACCCTGCCGCTTACCGGATACCTGTCCGCCTTTCTCCCTTCGGGAAGCGTGGCGCTTTCTC
ATAGCTCACGCTGTAGGTATCTCAGTTCGGTGTAGGTCGTTCGCTCCAAGCTGGGCTGTATGCACGAACC
CCCCGTTCAGCCCGACCGCTGCGCCTTATCCGGTAACTATCGTCTTGAGTCCAACCCGGTAAGACACGAC
TTATCGCCACTGGCAGCAGCCACTGGTAACAGGATTAGCAGAGCGAGGTATGTAGGCGGTGCTACAGAGT
TCTTGAAGTGGTGGCCTAACTACGGCTACACTAGAAGGACAGTATTTGGTATCTGCGCTCTGCTGAAGCC
AGTTACCTTCGGAAAAAGAGTTGGTAGCTCTTGATCCGGCAAACAAACCACCGCTGGTAGCGGTGGTTTT
TTGTTTGCAAGCAGCAGATTACGCGCAGAAAAAAAGGATCTCAAGAAGATCCTTTGATCTTTTCTACGGG
GTCTGACGCTCAGTGGAACGAAAACTCACGTTAAGGGATTTTGGTCATGACTTGTGCTTGGATTCTCACC
AATAAAAAACGCCCGGCGGCAACCGAGCGTTCTGAACAAATCCAGATGGAGTTCTGAGGTCATTACTGGA
TCTATCAACAGGAGTCCAAGCGAGCTCGATATCAAATTACGCCCCGCCCTGCCACTCATCGCAGTACTGT
TGTAATTCATTAAGCATTCTGCCGACATGGAAGCCATCACAAACGGCATGATGAACCTGAATCGCCAGCG
GCATCAGCACCTTGTCGCCTTGCGTATAATATTTGCCCATGGTGAAAACGGGGGCGAAGAAGTTGTCCAT
ATTGGCCACGTTTAAATCAAAACTGGTGAAACTCACCCAGGGATTGGCTGAGACGAAAAACATATTCTCA
ATAAACCCTTTAGGGAAATAGGCCAGGTTTTCACCGTAACACGCCACATCTTGCGAATATATGTGTAGAA
ACTGCCGGAAATCGTCGTGGTATTCACTCCAGAGCGATGAAAACGTTTCAGTTTGCTCATGGAAAACGGT
GTAACAAGGGTGAACACTATCCCATATCACCAGCTCACCGTCTTTCATTGCCATACGAAATTCCGGATGA
GCATTCATCAGGCGGGCAAGAATGTGAATAAAGGCCGGATAAAACTTGTGCTTATTTTTCTTTACGGTCT
TTAAAAAGGCCGTAATATCCAGCTGAATGGTCTGGTTATAGGTACATTGAGCAACTGACTGAAATGCCTC
AAAATGTTCTTTACGATGCCATTGGGATATATCAACGGTGGTATATCCAGTGATTTTTTTCTCCATTTTA
GCTTCCTTAGCTCCTGAAAATCTCGATAACTCAAAAAATACGCCCGGTAGTGATCTTATTTCATTATGGT
GAAAGTTGGAACCTCTTACGTGCCGATCAACGTCTCATTTTCGCCAGATATCGACGTCTAAGAAACCATT
ATTATCATGACATTAACCTATAAAAATAGGCGTATCACGAGGCCCTTTCGTCTTCACCTCGAGTGCCACC
TGACGTCTAAGAAACCATTATTATCATGACATTAACCTATAAAAATAGGCGTATCACGAGGCAGAATTTC
AGATAAAAAAAAATCCTTAGCTTTCGCTAAGGATGATTTCTGGAATTCGCGGCCGCT
